>Addgene plasmid #56084 | mKate1.3-Fibrillarin-7 | depositor partial sequence | sequence record 86992 | insert sequence
ACGTCAGATCCGCTAGCGCTACCGGTAGCCACCATGGTGAGCGAGCTGATTAAGGAGAACATGCACATGA
AGCTGTACATGGAGGGCACCGTGAACAACCACCACTTCAAGTGCACATCCGAGGGCGAAGGCAAGCCCTA
CGAGGGCACCCAGACCATGAGAATCAAGGCGGTCGAGGGCGGCCCTCTCCCCTTCGCCTTCGACATCCTG
GCTACCAGCTTCATGTACGGCAGCAAAACCTTCATCAACCACACCCAGGGCATCCCCGACTTCTTTAAGC
AGTCCTTCCCTGAGGGCTTCACATGGGAGAGAGTCACCACATACGAAGACGGGGGCGTGCTGACCGCTAC
CCAGGACACCAGCCTCCAGGACGGCTGCCTCATCTACAACGTCAAGATCAGAGGGGTGAACTTCCCATCC
AACGGCCCTGTGATGCAGAAGAAAACACTCGGCTGGGAGGCCTCCACCGAGACCCTGTACCCCGCTGACG
GCGGCCTGGAAGGCAGAGCCGACATGGCCCTGAAGCTCGTGGGCGGGGGCCACCTGATCTGCAACTTGAA
GACCACATACAGATCCAAGAAACCCGCTAAGAACCTCAAGATGCCCGGCGTCTACTATGTGGACAGAAGA
CTGGAAAGAATCAAGGAGGCCGACAAAGAGACCTACGTCGAGCAGCACGAGGTGGCTGTGGCCAGATACT
GCGACCTCCCTAGCAAACTGGGGCACAAACTTAATTCCGGACTCAGATCTCGAGCCATGAAGCCAGGATT
CAGTCCCCGTGGGGGTGGCTTTGGCGGCCGAGGGGGCTTTGGTGACCGTGGTGGTCGTGGAGGCCGAGGG
GGCTTTGGCGGGGGCCGAGGCCAAGGCGGAGGCTTTAGAGGTCGTGGACGAGGAGGAGGTGGAGGCGGCG
GCGGCGGTGGAGGAGGAGGAAGAGGTGGTGGAGGCTTCCATTTTGGTGGCAACCGGGGTCGTGGTCGGGG
AGGAAAAAGAGGAAACCAGTCGGGGAAGAATGTGATGGTGGAGCCGCATCGGCATGAGGGTGTCTTCATT
TGTCGGGGAAAGGAAGATGCACTGGTCACCAAGAACCTGGTCCCTGGGGAATCAGTTTATGGAGAGAAGA
GAGTCTCGATTTCGGAAGGAGATGACAAAATTGAGTACCGAGCCTGGAACCCCTTCCGCTCCAAGCTTGC
AGCAGCAATCCTGGGTGGTGTGGACCAGATCCACATCAAACCGGGGGCTAAGGTTCTCTACCTCGGGGCT
GCCTCGGGCACCACGGTCTCCCATGTCTCTGACATCGTTGGTCCGGATGGTCTAGTCTATGCAGTCGAGT
TCTCCCACCGCTCTGGCCGTGACCTCATTAACTTGGCCAAGAAGAGGACCAACATCATTCCTGTGATCGA
GGATGCTCGACACCCACACAAATACCGCATGCTCATCGCAATGGTGGATGTGATCTTTGCTGATGTGGCC
CAGCCAGACCAGACCCGGATTGTGGCCCTGAATGCCCACACCTTCCTGCGTAATGGAGGACACTTTGTGA
TTTCCATTAAGGCCAACTGCATTGACTCCACAGCCTCAGCCGAGGCCGTGTTTGCCTCCGAAGTGAAAAA
GATGCAACAGGAGAACATGAAGCCGCAGGAGCAGTTGACCCTTGAGCCATATGAAAGAGACCATGCCGTG
GTCGTGGGAGTGTACAGGCCACCCCCCAAGGTGAAGAACTGAGGATCCACCGGATCTAGATAACTGATCA
TAATCAGCCATACCACATTGAGA
