>Addgene plasmid #56084 | mKate1.3-Fibrillarin-7 | addgene partial sequence | sequence record 138502 | TagRFPmKate-F1 5'-AGGCCGACAAAGAGACCTAC-3'
CTGCGACCTCCCTAGCAAACTGGGGCACAAACTTAATTCCGGACTCAGATCTCGAGCCATGAAGCCAGGA
TTCAGTCCCCGTGGGGGTGGCTTTGGCGGCCGAGGGGGCTTTGGTGACCGTGGTGGTCGTGGAGGCCGAG
GGGGCTTTGGCGGGGGCCGAGGCCAAGGCGGAGGCTTTAGAGGTCGTGGACGAGGAGGAGGTGGAGGCGG
CGGCGGCGGTGGAGGAGGAGGAAGAGGTGGTGGAGGCTTCCATTTTGGTGGCAACCGGGGTCGTGGTCGG
GGAGGAAAAAGAGGAAACCAGTCGGGGAAGAATGTGATGGTGGAGCCGCATCGGCATGAGGGTGTCTTCA
TTTGTCGGGGAAAGGAAGATGCACTGGTCACCAAGAACCTGGTCCCTGGGGAATCAGTTTATGGAGAGAA
GAGAGTCTCGATTTCGGAAGGAGATGACAAAATTGAGTACCGAGCCTGGAACCCCTTCCGCTCCAAGCTT
GCAGCAGCAATCCTGGGTGGTGTGGACCAGATCCACATCAAACCGGGGGCTAAGGTTCTCTACCTCGGGG
CTGCCTCGGGCACCACGGTCTCCCATGTCTCTGACATCGTTGGTCCGGATGGTCTAGTCTATGCAGTCGA
GTTCTCCCACCGCTCTGGCCGTGACCTCATTAACTTGGCCAAGAAGAGGACCAACATCATTCCTGTGATC
GAGGATGCTCGACACCCACACAAATACCGCATGCTCATCGCAATGGTGGATGTGATCTTTGCTGATGTGG
