[The description below was written by a language model from this plasmid's Addgene catalogue record.]
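Description:
mKate1.3-Fibrillarin-7 is a mammalian expression plasmid that produces human fibrillarin (FBL) fused to the far-red fluorescent protein mKate1.3, which the depositor notes is the same protein as mKate2. The backbone, listed simply as mKate1.3 and about 4.75 kb without the insert, carries the fluorescent protein coding sequence, so the tag sits at the N terminus of fibrillarin. Expression of the fusion is driven by the CMV promoter, a strong constitutive promoter in most mammalian cell lines, and the listed 3′ sequencing primer implies that an SV40 polyadenylation signal lies downstream of the insert. The plasmid is maintained in E. coli at high copy number under kanamycin selection, and it provides neomycin resistance so that stably transfected mammalian cells can be selected with G418. The record does not name the origin of replication and gives the cloning method as unknown; no feature table is available to confirm the layout of individual elements.

The fibrillarin insert corresponds to the human reference transcript but carries two recorded amino acid substitutions, R36Q and S66F; the record does not say whether these affect function. Fibrillarin is an abundant nucleolar protein involved in ribosomal RNA processing, and the fusion is intended as a localization marker for nucleoli. With excitation at 588 nm and emission at 635 nm, it labels nucleoli in the far-red channel, which makes it useful for live-cell imaging and for multicolour experiments alongside green or yellow fluorescent markers.
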