Addgene plasmid #56084: mKate1.3-Fibrillarin-7
Purpose: Localization: Nucleoli, Excitation: 588, Emission: 635
Depositing lab: Michael Davidson. Depositing organization: Florida State University, Tallahassee. Publication: Far-red fluorescent tags for protein imaging in living tissues. Shcherbo D, Murphy CS, Ermakova GV, Solovieva EA, Chepurnykh TV, Shcheglov AS, Verkhusha VV, Pletnev VZ, Hazelwood KL, Roche PM, Lukyanov S, Zaraisky AG, Davidson MW, Chudakov DM. Biochem J. 2009 Mar 15;418(3):567-74. doi: 10.1042/BJ20081949. PubMed 19143658.
Backbone
  Vector backbone: mKate1.3
  Backbone size w/o insert (bp): 4750
  Vector type: Mammalian Expression
  Selectable markers: Neomycin (select with G418)
Growth in bacteria
  Bacterial resistance: Kanamycin, 50 μg/mL
  Growth temperature: 37°C
  Growth strain: DH5alpha
  Copy number: High Copy
Gene/Insert
  Gene/Insert name: Fibrillarin (alt name: NM_001436.3)
  Species: H. sapiens (human)
  Mutation: R36Q, S66F
  Entrez Gene: FBL (a.k.a. FIB, FLRN, Nop1, RNU3IP1)
  Promoter: CMV
  Tag / fusion protein: mKate1.3 (aka mKate2) (N terminal on backbone)
  Cloning method: Unknown
  Sequencing primers: 5′ CMV-F; 3′ SV40pA-R
Terms and licenses: Academic/Nonprofit Terms; Industry Terms
Depositor comments: mKate1.3 = mKate2. Excitation = 588; Emission = 635
How to cite: mKate1.3-Fibrillarin-7 was a gift from Michael Davidson (Addgene plasmid # 56084 ; http://n2t.net/addgene:56084 ; RRID:Addgene_56084)
